>Addgene plasmid #144147 | TFORF2686 | addgene full sequence | sequence record 396217 | Addgene NGS Result
TTAATGTAGTCTTATGCAATACTCTTGTAGTCTTGCAACATGGTAACGATGAGTTAGCAACATGCCTTAC
AAGGAGAGAAAAAGCACCGTGCATGCCGATTGGTGGAAGTAAGGTGGTACGATCGTGCCTTATTAGGAAG
GCAACAGACGGGTCTGACATGGATTGGACGAACCACTGAATTGCCGCATTGCAGAGATATTGTATTTAAG
TGCCTAGCTCGATACATAAACGGGTCTCTCTGGTTAGACCAGATCTGAGCCTGGGAGCTCTCTGGCTAAC
TAGGGAACCCACTGCTTAAGCCTCAATAAAGCTTGCCTTGAGTGCTTCAAGTAGTGTGTGCCCGTCTGTT
GTGTGACTCTGGTAACTAGAGATCCCTCAGACCCTTTTAGTCAGTGTGGAAAATCTCTAGCAGTGGCGCC
CGAACAGGGACTTGAAAGCGAAAGGGAAACCAGAGGAGCTCTCTCGACGCAGGACTCGGCTTGCTGAAGC
GCGCACGGCAAGAGGCGAGGGGCGGCGACTGGTGAGTACGCCAAAAATTTTGACTAGCGGAGGCTAGAAG
GAGAGAGATGGGTGCGAGAGCGTCAGTATTAAGCGGGGGAGAATTAGATCGCGATGGGAAAAAATTCGGT
TAAGGCCAGGGGGAAAGAAAAAATATAAATTAAAACATATAGTATGGGCAAGCAGGGAGCTAGAACGATT
CGCAGTTAATCCTGGCCTGTTAGAAACATCAGAAGGCTGTAGACAAATACTGGGACAGCTACAACCATCC
CTTCAGACAGGATCAGAAGAACTTAGATCATTATATAATACAGTAGCAACCCTCTATTGTGTGCATCAAA
GGATAGAGATAAAAGACACCAAGGAAGCTTTAGACAAGATAGAGGAAGAGCAAAACAAAAGTAAGACCAC
CGCACAGCAAGCGGCCGCTGATCTTCAGACCTGGAGGAGGAGATATGAGGGACAATTGGAGAAGTGAATT
ATATAAATATAAAGTAGTAAAAATTGAACCATTAGGAGTAGCACCCACCAAGGCAAAGAGAAGAGTGGTG
CAGAGAGAAAAAAGAGCAGTGGGAATAGGAGCTTTGTTCCTTGGGTTCTTGGGAGCAGCAGGAAGCACTA
TGGGCGCAGCGTCAATGACGCTGACGGTACAGGCCAGACAATTATTGTCTGGTATAGTGCAGCAGCAGAA
CAATTTGCTGAGGGCTATTGAGGCGCAACAGCATCTGTTGCAACTCACAGTCTGGGGCATCAAGCAGCTC
CAGGCAAGAATCCTGGCTGTGGAAAGATACCTAAAGGATCAACAGCTCCTGGGGATTTGGGGTTGCTCTG
GAAAACTCATTTGCACCACTGCTGTGCCTTGGAATGCTAGTTGGAGTAATAAATCTCTGGAACAGATTTG
GAATCACACGACCTGGATGGAGTGGGACAGAGAAATTAACAATTACACAAGCTTAATACACTCCTTAATT
GAAGAATCGCAAAACCAGCAAGAAAAGAATGAACAAGAATTATTGGAATTAGATAAATGGGCAAGTTTGT
GGAATTGGTTTAACATAACAAATTGGCTGTGGTATATAAAATTATTCATAATGATAGTAGGAGGCTTGGT
AGGTTTAAGAATAGTTTTTGCTGTACTTTCTATAGTGAATAGAGTTAGGCAGGGATATTCACCATTATCG
TTTCAGACCCACCTCCCAACCCCGAGGGGACCCATGCATTGCATCTCAATTAGTCAGCAACCAGGTGTGG
AAAGTCCCCAGGCTCCCCAGCAGGCAGAAGTATGCAAAGCATGCGTCTCAATTAGTCAGCAACCATAGTC
CCGCCCCTAACTCCGCCCATCCCGCCCCTAACTCCGCCCAGTTCCGCCCATTCTCCGCCCCATGGCTGAC
TAATTTTTTTTATTTATGCAGAGGCCGAGGCCGCCTCGGCCTCTGAGCTATTCCAGAAGTAGTGAGGAGG
CTTTTTTGGAGGCCTAGGCTTTTGCAAAAAGCTTTCTAGAGGTACCACCGGAGCTTACCATGACCGAGTA
CAAGCCCACGGTGCGCCTCGCCACCCGCGACGACGTCCCCAGGGCCGTACGCACCCTCGCCGCCGCGTTC
GCCGACTACCCCGCCACGCGCCACACCGTCGATCCGGACCGCCACATCGAGCGGGTCACCGAGCTGCAAG
AACTCTTCCTCACGCGCGTCGGGCTCGACATCGGCAAGGTGTGGGTCGCGGACGACGGCGCCGCCGTGGC
GGTCTGGACCACGCCGGAGAGCGTCGAAGCGGGGGCGGTGTTCGCCGAGATCGGCCCGCGCATGGCCGAG
TTGAGCGGTTCCCGGCTGGCCGCGCAGCAACAGATGGAAGGCCTCCTGGCGCCGCACCGGCCCAAGGAGC
CCGCGTGGTTCCTGGCCACCGTCGGCGTCTCGCCCGACCACCAGGGCAAGGGTCTGGGCAGCGCCGTCGT
GCTCCCCGGAGTGGAGGCGGCCGAGCGCGCCGGGGTGCCCGCCTTCCTGGAGACCTCCGCGCCCCGCAAC
CTCCCCTTCTACGAGCGGCTCGGCTTCACCGTCACCGCCGACGTCGAGGTGCCCGAAGGACCGCGCACCT
GGTGCATGACCCGCAAGCCCGGTGCCAGTTAACGAATTCTAGATCTTGAGACAAATGGCAGTATTCATCC
ACAATTTTAAAAGAAAAGGGGGGATTGGGGGGTACAGTGCAGGGGAAAGAATAGTAGACATAATAGCAAC
AGACATACAAACTAAAGAATTACAAAAACAAATTACAAAAATTCAAAATTTTCGGGTTTATTACAGGGAC
AGCAGAGATCCACTTTGGCGCCGGCTCGAGGCCTGCAGGTGCAAAGATGGATAAAGTTTTAAACAGAGAG
GAATCTTTGCAGCTAATGGACCTTCTAGGTCTTGAAAGGAGTGGGAATTGGCTCCGGTGCCCGTCAGTGG
GCAGAGCGCACATCGCCCACAGTCCCCGAGAAGTTGGGGGGAGGGGTCGGCAATTGAACCGGTGCCTAGA
GAAGGTGGCGCGGGGTAAACTGGGAAAGTGATGTCGTGTACTGGCTCCGCCTTTTTCCCGAGGGTGGGGG
AGAACCGTATATAAGTGCAGTAGTCGCCGTGAACGTTCTTTTTCGCAACGGGTTTGCCGCCAGAACACAG
GTAAGTGCCGTGTGTGGTTCCCGCGGGCCTGGCCTCTTTACGGGTTATGGCCCTTGCGTGCCTTGAATTA
CTTCCACCTGGCTGCAGTACGTGATTCTTGATCCCGAGCTTCGGGTTGGAAGTGGGTGGGAGAGTTCGAG
GCCTTGCGCTTAAGGAGCCCCTTCGCCTCGTGCTTGAGTTGAGGCCTGGCCTGGGCGCTGGGGCCGCCGC
GTGCGAATCTGGTGGCACCTTCGCGCCTGTCTCGCTGCTTTCGATAAGTCTCTAGCCATTTAAAATTTTT
GATGACCTGCTGCGACGCTTTTTTTCTGGCAAGATAGTCTTGTAAATGCGGGCCAAGATCTGCACACTGG
TATTTCGGTTTTTGGGGCCGCGGGCGGCGACGGGGCCCGTGCGTCCCAGCGCACATGTTCGGCGAGGCGG
GGCCTGCGAGCGCGGCCACCGAGAATCGGACGGGGGTAGTCTCAAGCTGGCCGGCCTGCTCTGGTGCCTG
GCCTCGCGCCGCCGTGTATCGCCCCGCCCTGGGCGGCAAGGCTGGCCCGGTCGGCACCAGTTGCGTGAGC
GGAAAGATGGCCGCTTCCCGGCCCTGCTGCAGGGAGCTCAAAATGGAGGACGCGGCGCTCGGGAGAGCGG
GCGGGTGAGTCACCCACACAAAGGAAAAGGGCCTTTCCGTCCTCAGCCGTCGCTTCATGTGACTCCACGG
AGTACCGGGCGCCGTCCAGGCACCTCGATTAGTTCTCGAGCTTTTGGAGTACGTCGTCTTTAGGTTGGGG
GGAGGGGTTTTATGCGATGGAGTTTCCCCACACTGAGTGGGTGGAGACTGAAGTTAGGCCAGCTTGGCAC
TTGATGTAATTCTCCTTGGAATTTGCCCTTTTTGAGTTTGGATCTTGGTTCATTCTCAAGCCTCAGACAG
TGGTTCAAAGTTTTTTTCTTCCATTTCAGGTGTCGTGAGGCTAGCACCGCCACCATGGCACGTTTAACAA
AAAGACGA
[429 nt withheld, positions 4139-4567]
AATACAAACAAACAGGAGATGGGCACATACCTCAGATTCATTGTCTCCCGCATGAAGGAGAGGGCTATAG
ATCTTAATAAAAAGGGGAAGGACAATAAACACCCGATGTACAGGAGGCTGGTGCACTCAGCTGTGGACGT
TCCCACCATTCAAGAGAAAGTGAATGAAGGGAAATACCGAAGTTATGAAGAGTTCAAAGCTGATGCCCAA
TTGCTTCTCCACAATACCGTGATTTTCTATGGAGACAGTGAGCAAGCTGACATTGCGAGGATGCTATATA
AAGACACATGTCATGAGCTGGATGAACTGCAGCTTTGCAAGAATTGCTTTTACTTGTCAAATGCTCGTCC
TGACAACTGGTTCTGTTATCCTTGTATACCTAATCATGAGCTGGTTTGGGCTAAAATGAAAGGTTTTGGG
TTTTGGCCAGCCAAAGTCATGCAGAAAGAAGACAATCAAGTCGACGTTCGCTTCTTTGGCCACCACCACC
AGAGGGCCTGGATTCCTTCTGAAAACATTCAAGATATCACAGTCAACATTCATCGGCTGCACGTGAAGCG
CAGTATGGGTTGGAAAAAGGCCTGTGATGAGCTGGAGCTGCATCAGCGTTTCCTACGAGAAGGGAGATTT
TGGAAATCTAAGAATGAGGACCGAGGTGAGGAAGAGGCAGAATCCAGTATCTCCTCCACCAGTAATGAGC
AGCTAAAGGTCACTCAAGAACCAAGAGCAAAGAAAGGACGACGTAATCAAAGTGTGGAGCCCAAAAAGGA
AGAACCAGAGCCTGAAACAGAAGCAGTAAGTTCTAGCCAGGAAATACCCACGATGCCTCAGCCCATCGAA
AAAGTCTCCGTGTCAACTCAGACAAAGAAGTTAAGTGCCTCTTCACCAAGAATGCTGCATCGGAGCACCC
AGACCACAAACGACGGCGTGTGTCAGAGCATGTGCCATGACAAATACACCAAGATCTTCAATGACTTCAA
AGACCGGATGAAGTCGGACCACAAGCGGGAGACAGAGCGTGTTGTCCGAGAAGCTCTGGAGAAGCTGCGT
TCTGAAATGGAAGAAGAAAAGAGACAAGCTGTAAATAAAGCTGTAGCCAACATGCAGGGTGAGATGGACA
GAAAATGTAAGCAAGTAAAGGAAAAGTGTAAGGAAGAATTTGTAGAAGAAATCAAGAAGCTGGCAACACA
GCACAAGCAACTGATTTCTCAGACCAAGAAGAAGCAGTGGGTAAATACCAGTCTTTTTTAGTAATGAACT
AGTCCGTAACTTGAAAGTATTTCGATTTCTTGGCTTTATATATCTTGTGGAAAGGACGAACAATGCATCG
TTAATAAACGAAGACGCGTTAAGTCGACAATCAACCTCTGGATTACAAAATTTGTGAAAGATTGACTGGT
ATTCTTAACTATGTTGCTCCTTTTACGCTATGTGGATACGCTGCTTTAATGCCTTTGTATCATGCTATTG
CTTCCCGTATGGCTTTCATTTTCTCCTCCTTGTATAAATCCTGGTTGCTGTCTCTTTATGAGGAGTTGTG
GCCCGTTGTCAGGCAACGTGGCGTGGTGTGCACTGTGTTTGCTGACGCAACCCCCACTGGTTGGGGCATT
GCCACCACCTGTCAGCTCCTTTCCGGGACTTTCGCTTTCCCCCTCCCTATTGCCACGGCGGAACTCATCG
CCGCCTGCCTTGCCCGCTGCTGGACAGGGGCTCGGCTGTTGGGCACTGACAATTCCGTGGTGTTGTCGGG
GAAATCATCGTCCTTTCCTTGGCTGCTCGCCTGTGTTGCCACCTGGATTCTGCGCGGGACGTCCTTCTGC
TACGTCCCTTCGGCCCTCAATCCAGCGGACCTTCCTTCCCGCGGCCTGCTGCCGGCTCTGCGGCCTCTTC
CGCGTCTTCGCCTTCGCCCTCAGACGAGTCGGATCTCCCTTTGGGCCGCCTCCCCGCGTCGACTTTAAGA
CCAATGACTTACAAGGCAGCTGTAGATCTTAGCCACTTTTTAAAAGAAAAGGGGGGACTGGAAGGGCTAA
TTCACTCCCAACGAAGACAAGATCTGCTTTTTGCTTGTACTGGGTCTCTCTGGTTAGACCAGATCTGAGC
CTGGGAGCTCTCTGGCTAACTAGGGAACCCACTGCTTAAGCCTCAATAAAGCTTGCCTTGAGTGCTTCAA
GTAGTGTGTGCCCGTCTGTTGTGTGACTCTGGTAACTAGAGATCCCTCAGACCCTTTTAGTCAGTGTGGA
AAATCTCTAGCAGTACGTATAGTAGTTCATGTCATCTTATTATTCAGTATTTATAACTTGCAAAGAAATG
AATATCAGAGAGTGAGAGGAACTTGTTTATTGCAGCTTATAATGGTTACAAATAAAGCAATAGCATCACA
AATTTCACAAATAAAGCATTTTTTTCACTGCATTCTAGTTGTGGTTTGTCCAAACTCATCAATGTATCTT
ATCATGTCTGGCTCTAGCTATCCCGCCCCTAACTCCGCCCATCCCGCCCCTAACTCCGCCCAGTTCCGCC
CATTCTCCGCCCCATGGCTGACTAATTTTTTTTATTTATGCAGAGGCCGAGGCCGCCTCGGCCTCTGAGC
TATTCCAGAAGTAGTGAGGAGGCTTTTTTGGAGGCCTAGGGACGTACCCAATTCGCCCTATAGTGAGTCG
TATTACGCGCGCTCACTGGCCGTCGTTTTACAACGTCGTGACTGGGAAAACCCTGGCGTTACCCAACTTA
ATCGCCTTGCAGCACATCCCCCTTTCGCCAGCTGGCGTAATAGCGAAGAGGCCCGCACCGATCGCCCTTC
CCAACAGTTGCGCAGCCTGAATGGCGAATGGG
[124 nt withheld, positions 7400-7523]
C
[91 nt withheld, positions 7525-7615]
A
[49 nt withheld, positions 7617-7665]
CCTTTGACGTTGGAGTCCACGTTCTTT
[37 nt withheld, positions 7693-7729]
ACCCTATCTCGGTCTATTCTTTTGATTTATAAGGGATTTTGCCGATTTCGGCCTATTGGTTAAAAAATGA
GCTGATTTAACAAAAATTTAACGCGAATTTTAACAAAATATTAACGCTTACAATTTAGGTGGCACTTTTC
GGGGAAATGTGCGCGGAACCCCTATTTGTTTATTTTTCTAAATACATTCAAATATGTATCCGCTCATGAG
ACAATAACCCTGATAAATGCTTCAATAATATTGAAAAAGGAAGAGTATGAGTATTCAACATTTCCGTGTC
GCCCTTATTCCCTTTTTTGCGGCATTTTGCCTTCCTGTTTTTGCTCACCCAGAAACGCTGGTGAAAGTAA
AAGATGCTGAAGATCAGTTGGGTGCACGAGTGGGTTACATCGAACTGGATCTCAACAGCGGTAAGATCCT
TGAGAGTTTTCGCCCCGAAGAACGTTTTCCAATGATGAGCACTTTTAAAGTTCTGCTATGTGGCGCGGTA
TTATCCCGTATTGACGCCGGGCAAGAGCAACTCGGTCGCCGCATACACTATTCTCAGAATGACTTGGTTG
AGTACTCACCAGTCACAGAAAAGCATCTTACGGATGGCATGACAGTAAGAGAATTATGCAGTGCTGCCAT
AACCATGAGTGATAACACTGCGGCCAACTTACTTCTGACAACGATCGGAGGACCGAAGGAGCTAACCGCT
TTTTTGCACAACATGGGGGATCATGTAACTCGCCTTGATCGTTGGGAACCGGAGCTGAATGAAGCCATAC
CAAACGACGAGCGTGACACCACGATGCCTGTAGCAATGGCAACAACGTTGCGCAAACTATTAACTGGCGA
ACTACTTACTCTAGCTTCCCGGCAACAATTAATAGACTGGATGGAGGCGGATAAAGTTGCAGGACCACTT
CTGCGCTCGGCCCTTCCGGCTGGCTGGTTTATTGCTGATAAATCTGGAGCCGGTGAGCGTGGGTCTCGCG
GTATCATTGCAGCACTGGGGCCAGATGGTAAGCCCTCCCGTATCGTAGTTATCTACACGACGGGGAGTCA
GGCAACTATGGATGAACGAAATAGACAGATCGCTGAGATAGGTGCCTCACTGATTAAGCATTGGTAACTG
TCAGACCAAGTTTACTCATATATACTTTAGATTGATTTAAAACTTCATTTTTAATTTAAAAGGATCTAGG
TGAAGATCCTTTTTGATAATCTCATGACCAAAATCCCTTAACGTGAGTTTTCGTTCCACTGAGCGTCAGA
CCCCGTAGAAAAGATCAAAGGATCTTCTTGAGATCCTTTTTTTCTGCGCGTAATCTGCTGCTTGCAAACA
AAAAAACCACCGCTACCAGCGGTGGTTTGTTTGCCGGATCAAGAGCTACCAACTCTTTTTCCGAAGGTAA
CTGGCTTCAGCAGAGCGCAGATACCAAATACTGTTCTTCTAGTGTAGCCGTAGTTAGGCCACCACTTCAA
GAACTCTGTAGCACCGCCTACATACCTCGCTCTGCTAATCCTGTTACCAGTGGCTGCTGCCAGTGGCGAT
AAGTCGTGTCTTACCGGGTTGGACTCAAGACGATAGTTACCGGATAAGGCGCAGCGGTCGGGCTGAACGG
GGGGTTCGTGCACACAGCCCAGCTTGGAGCGAACGACCTACACCGAACTGAGATACCTACAGCGTGAGCT
ATGAGAAAGCGCCACGCTTCCCGAAGGGAGAAAGGCGGACAGGTATCCGGTAAGCGGCAGGGTCGGAACA
GGAGAGCGCACGAGGGAGCTTCCAGGGGGAAACGCCTGGTATCTTTATAGTCCTGTCGGGTTTCGCCACC
TCTGACTTGAGCGTCGATTTTTGTGATGCTCGTCAGGGGGGCGGAGCCTATGGAAAAACGCCAGCAACGC
GGCCTTTTTACGGTTCCTGGCCTTTTGCTGGCCTTTTGCTCACATGTTCTTTCCTGCGTTATCCCCTGAT
TCTGTGGATAACCGTATTACCGCCTTTGAGTGAGCTGATACCGCTCGCCGCAGCCGAACGACCGAGCGCA
GCGAGTCAGTGAGCGAGGAAGCGGAAGAGCGCCCAATACGCAAACCGCCTCTCCCCGCGCGTTGGCCGAT
TCATTAATGCAGCTGGCACGACAGGTTTCCCGACTGGAAAGCGGGCAGTGAGCGCAACGCAATTAATGTG
AGTTAGCTCACTCATTAGGCACCCCAGGCTTTACACTTTATGCTTCCGGCTCGTATGTTGTGTGGAATTG
TGAGCGGATAACAATTTCACACAGGAAACAGCTATGACCATGATTACGCCAAGCGCGCAATTAACCCTCA
CTAAAGGGAACAAAAGCTGGAGCTGCAAGC
Features (pLannotate 1.2.2; 31 found; start..end, strand, type, name):
      5..231     +  promoter       RSV promoter: Rous sarcoma virus enhancer/promoter
    232..412     +  LTR            5' LTR (truncated): truncated 5' long terminal repeat (LTR) from HIV-1
    459..584     +  misc_feature   HIV-1 Ψ: packaging signal of human immunodeficiency virus type 1
    568..931     +  CDS            HIV-1 gag (fragment): gag protein from human immunodeficiency virus 1; gag
   1077..1310    +  misc_feature   RRE: The Rev response element (RRE) of HIV-1 allows for Rev-dependent mRNA export from the nucleus to the cytoplasm.
   1687..1713    +  CDS            Rev (fragment): human immunodeficiency virus 1 (HIV-1) Rev protein; rev; enhances nuclear export of unspliced and incompletely spliced viral mRNAs
   1720..1743    +  promoter       SV40 promoter (fragment): SV40 early promoter
   1744..1815    +  promoter       SV40 promoter (fragment): SV40 enhancer and early promoter
   1839..1974    +  rep_origin     SV40 ori: SV40 origin of replication
   2020..2616    +  CDS            PuroR (fragment): puromycin N-acetyltransferase; pac from Streptomyces; confers resistance to puromycin
   2665..2782    +  misc_feature   cPPT/CTS: central polypurine tract and central termination sequence of HIV-1
   2847..2913    +  CDS            small t antigen (fragment): SV40 (simian virus 40) small t antigen
   2920..4098    +  promoter       EF-1α promoter: strong constitutive promoter for human elongation factor EF-1α
   4115..5797    +  CDS            ZMYND11 (fragment) (sequence partly withheld): ZMY11_HUMAN - Also known as BRAM1, BS69 From Homo sapiens (Human).
   5831..5884    +  promoter       U6 promoter (fragment): RNA polymerase III promoter for human U6 snRNA
   5926..6514    +  misc_feature   WPRE: woodchuck hepatitis virus posttranscriptional regulatory element
   6565..6584    +  misc_feature   cPPT/CTS (fragment): central polypurine tract and central termination sequence of HIV-1
   6586..6819    +  LTR            3' LTR (ΔU3): self-inactivating 3' long terminal repeat (LTR) from HIV-1
   6897..7018    +  polyA_signal   SV40 poly(A) signal: SV40 polyadenylation signal
   7058..7193    +  rep_origin     SV40 ori: SV40 origin of replication
   7214..7232    -  promoter       T7 promoter: promoter for bacteriophage T7 RNA polymerase
   7240..7395    +  CDS            lacZα (fragment): LacZα fragment of β-galactosidase; lacZ fragment
   7400..7828    +  rep_origin     f1 ori (sequence partly withheld): f1 bacteriophage origin of replication; arrow indicates direction of (+) strand synthesis
   7881..7985    +  promoter       AmpR promoter: bla
   7986..8846    +  CDS            AmpR: β-lactamase; bla; confers resistance to ampicillin, carbenicillin, and related antibiotics
   9017..9605    +  rep_origin     ori: high-copy-number ColE1/pMB1/pBR322/pUC origin of replication
   9788..9880    +  CDS            lacI (fragment): lac repressor; lacI; The lac repressor binds to the lac operator to inhibit transcription in E. coli. This inhibition can be relieved by adding lactose or isopropyl-β-D-thiogalactopyranoside (IPTG).
   9893..9914    +  protein_bind   CAP binding site: CAP binding activates transcription in the presence of cAMP. E. coli catabolite activator protein
   9929..9959    +  promoter       lac promoter: promoter for the E. coli lac operon
   9967..9983    +  protein_bind   lac operator: The lac repressor binds to the lac operator to inhibit transcription in E. coli. This inhibition can be relieved by adding lactose or isopropyl-β-D-thiogalactopyranoside (IPTG). lac repressor encoded by lacI
  10028..10046   +  promoter       T3 promoter: promoter for bacteriophage T3 RNA polymerase
