[The description below was written by a language model from this plasmid's Addgene catalogue record and pLannotate feature annotations shown in this document.]
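Description:
TFORF2686 is a lentiviral mammalian expression plasmid built on the pLX_TRC317 backbone from the Broad Institute Genetic Perturbation Platform, carrying the human transcription factor ORF ZMYND11 (also known as BS69 or BRAM1). It belongs to a barcoded transcription factor ORF collection in which each ORF is paired with a unique 24-bp barcode, so that the factor delivered to a given cell can be identified by sequencing in pooled overexpression screens. The barcode itself is not annotated in the feature table. In bacteria the plasmid is maintained at high copy through a ColE1/pUC-type origin and selected with ampicillin via β-lactamase. An f1 origin and remnants of a lac/lacZα cloning region with T7 and T3 promoters are also present in the backbone. The depositor cautions that recombination can occur during propagation, as is common for LTR-containing vectors.

The viral cassette has a third-generation layout. An RSV promoter drives a truncated HIV-1 5′ LTR, followed by the Ψ packaging signal with a partial gag sequence, the Rev response element for nuclear export of the genomic RNA, and a cPPT/CTS. It ends in a ΔU3 self-inactivating 3′ LTR with a downstream SV40 polyadenylation signal. Within this unit an SV40 early promoter expresses puromycin N-acetyltransferase for selecting transduced cells. Downstream of it, the strong constitutive EF-1α promoter drives the ZMYND11 coding sequence, and a WPRE after the ORF enhances transcript stability and expression. The short U6 promoter, small t antigen and second cPPT matches in the annotation are fragments and most likely not functional elements. The construct is intended for packaging into lentivirus and stable overexpression of ZMYND11, for example in directed differentiation screens.
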