Addgene plasmid #144147: TFORF2686
Purpose: Lentiviral vector for overexpressing transcription factor ORFs with unique 24-bp barcodes. Barcodes facilitate identification of transcription factors in pooled screens.
Depositing lab: Feng Zhang. Depositing organization: Broad Institute. Publication: A transcription factor atlas of directed differentiation. Joung J, Ma S, Tay T, Geiger-Schuller KR, Kirchgatterer PC, Verdine VK, Guo B, Arias-Garcia MA, Allen WE, Singh A, Kuksenko O, Abudayyeh OO, Gootenberg JS, Fu Z, Macrae RK, Buenrostro JD, Regev A, Zhang F. Cell. 2023 Jan 5;186(1):209-229.e26. doi: 10.1016/j.cell.2022.11.026. PubMed 36608654.
Backbone
  Vector backbone: pLX_TRC317
  Backbone manufacturer: Broad Institute Genetic Perturbation Platform
  Backbone size w/o insert (bp): 8264
  Vector type: Mammalian Expression, Lentiviral
  Selectable markers: Puromycin
Growth in bacteria
  Bacterial resistance: Ampicillin, 100 μg/mL
  Growth temperature: 37°C
  Growth strain: NEB Stable
  Copy number: High Copy
Gene/Insert
  Gene/Insert name: ZMYND11
  Species: H. sapiens (human)
  Insert size (bp): 1805
  Entrez Gene: ZMYND11 (a.k.a. BRAM1, BS69, MRD30)
  Promoter: EF1a
  Cloning method: Unknown
  Sequencing primers: 5′ GGGTGGAGACTGAAGTTAGGCCAG; 3′ CACATAGCGTAAAAGGAGCAACATAG
Terms and licenses: Academic/Nonprofit Terms; Industry Terms: Not Available to Industry
Depositor comments: NM_212479,ENST00000509513 . The transcription factor ORF portion of this plasmid was synthesized by Genewiz. Please test multiple small colonies in case of plasmid recombination. To make this collection available in a timely manner, a portion of this collection was not fully sequenced by Addgene. If an Addgene verified full plasmid sequence is not available, please contact us prior to placing an order to request the full sequence.
How to cite: TFORF2686 was a gift from Feng Zhang (Addgene plasmid # 144147 ; http://n2t.net/addgene:144147 ; RRID:Addgene_144147)
