>Addgene plasmid #144147 | TFORF2686 | depositor partial sequence | sequence record 284565 | Insert
ACCGCCACCATGGCACGTTTAACAAAAAGACGA
[429 nt withheld, positions 34-462]
AATACAAACAAACAGGAGATGGGCACATACCTCAGATTCATTGTCTCCCGCATGAAGGAGAGGGCTATAG
ATCTTAATAAAAAGGGGAAGGACAATAAACACCCGATGTACAGGAGGCTGGTGCACTCAGCTGTGGACGT
TCCCACCATTCAAGAGAAAGTGAATGAAGGGAAATACCGAAGTTATGAAGAGTTCAAAGCTGATGCCCAA
TTGCTTCTCCACAATACCGTGATTTTCTATGGAGACAGTGAGCAAGCTGACATTGCGAGGATGCTATATA
AAGACACATGTCATGAGCTGGATGAACTGCAGCTTTGCAAGAATTGCTTTTACTTGTCAAATGCTCGTCC
TGACAACTGGTTCTGTTATCCTTGTATACCTAATCATGAGCTGGTTTGGGCTAAAATGAAAGGTTTTGGG
TTTTGGCCAGCCAAAGTCATGCAGAAAGAAGACAATCAAGTCGACGTTCGCTTCTTTGGCCACCACCACC
AGAGGGCCTGGATTCCTTCTGAAAACATTCAAGATATCACAGTCAACATTCATCGGCTGCACGTGAAGCG
CAGTATGGGTTGGAAAAAGGCCTGTGATGAGCTGGAGCTGCATCAGCGTTTCCTACGAGAAGGGAGATTT
TGGAAATCTAAGAATGAGGACCGAGGTGAGGAAGAGGCAGAATCCAGTATCTCCTCCACCAGTAATGAGC
AGCTAAAGGTCACTCAAGAACCAAGAGCAAAGAAAGGACGACGTAATCAAAGTGTGGAGCCCAAAAAGGA
AGAACCAGAGCCTGAAACAGAAGCAGTAAGTTCTAGCCAGGAAATACCCACGATGCCTCAGCCCATCGAA
AAAGTCTCCGTGTCAACTCAGACAAAGAAGTTAAGTGCCTCTTCACCAAGAATGCTGCATCGGAGCACCC
AGACCACAAACGACGGCGTGTGTCAGAGCATGTGCCATGACAAATACACCAAGATCTTCAATGACTTCAA
AGACCGGATGAAGTCGGACCACAAGCGGGAGACAGAGCGTGTTGTCCGAGAAGCTCTGGAGAAGCTGCGT
TCTGAAATGGAAGAAGAAAAGAGACAAGCTGTAAATAAAGCTGTAGCCAACATGCAGGGTGAGATGGACA
GAAAATGTAAGCAAGTAAAGGAAAAGTGTAAGGAAGAATTTGTAGAAGAAATCAAGAAGCTGGCAACACA
GCACAAGCAACTGATTTCTCAGACCAAGAAGAAGCAGTGGGTAAATACCAGTCTTTTTTAGTAATGAACT
AGTCCGTAACTTGAAAGTATTTCGATTTCTTGGCTTTATATATCTTGTGGAAAGGACGAACAATGCATCG
TTAATAAACGAAG
