>Addgene plasmid #144147 | TFORF2686 | depositor partial sequence | sequence record 284566 | Barcode
ACAATGCATCGTTAATAAACGAAG
